Addgene plasmid #36926: NHA-Delta 11
Depositing lab: Edward Chan. Depositing organization: University of Florida. Publication: Divergent GW182 functional domains in the regulation of translational silencing. Yao B, Li S, Jung HM, Lian SL, Abadal GX, Han F, Fritzler MJ, Chan EK. Nucleic Acids Res. 2011 Apr;39(7):2534-47. Epub 2010 Dec 2. 10.1093/nar/gkq1099 PubMed 21131274.
Backbone
  Vector backbone: pCl-neo_NHA
  Backbone size w/o insert (bp): 5500
  Total vector size (bp): 6160
  Vector type: Mammalian Expression
Growth in bacteria
  Bacterial resistance: Ampicillin, 100 μg/mL
  Growth temperature: 37°C
  Growth strain: DH5alpha
  Copy number: Unknown
Gene/Insert
  Gene/Insert name: TNRC6A (alt name: Delta 11)
  Species: H. sapiens (human)
  Insert size (bp): 660
  Mutation: aa 722-941 only
  Entrez Gene: TNRC6A (a.k.a. CAGH26, FAME6, GW1, GW182, TNRC6)
  Tag / fusion protein: NHA (N terminal on backbone)
  Cloning method: Gateway Cloning
  Sequencing primers: 5′ T7; 3′ EBV-rev
Terms and licenses: Academic/Nonprofit Terms; Industry Terms: Not Available to Industry
How to cite: NHA-Delta 11 was a gift from Edward Chan (Addgene plasmid # 36926 ; http://n2t.net/addgene:36926 ; RRID:Addgene_36926)
