[The description below was written by a language model from this plasmid's Addgene catalogue record.]
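Description:
NHA-Delta 11 is a mammalian expression plasmid of about 6.2 kb, built on the pCI-neo_NHA backbone (about 5.5 kb), that encodes a fragment of human TNRC6A, better known as GW182. The roughly 660 bp insert covers only amino acids 722–941 of the protein, a deletion fragment called Delta 11, and was introduced by Gateway recombination cloning. The backbone adds an N-terminal NHA tag to the fragment. In the tethering literature NHA usually means a lambda N peptide joined to an HA epitope, but the record does not spell out its composition. The plasmid is selected in bacteria with ampicillin, and its copy number is listed as unknown. No feature table is provided, so the promoter, polyadenylation signal, origin of replication and any mammalian selection marker are not stated. The "neo" in the backbone name suggests a neomycin resistance cassette typical of pCI-neo-type vectors, though the record does not confirm this. The use of a T7 sequencing primer implies a T7 promoter site upstream of the insert.

GW182 is a core component of GW/P bodies and an Argonaute-binding partner in microRNA-mediated repression. The associated publication concerns distinct GW182 functional domains in translational silencing. This construct therefore appears to be one of a series of tagged truncation constructs used to map which regions of the protein contribute to silencing in transfected mammalian cells. The N-terminal tag would allow detection of the expressed fragment and, if it contains a lambda N peptide, its recruitment to a reporter mRNA. The record itself does not describe the specific assay.
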