>Addgene plasmid #36926 | NHA-Delta 11 | addgene partial sequence | sequence record 47277 | T7 5'-TAATACGACTCACTATAGGG-3'
GAGTGAGCGTCGCGCTGAGAACAAGCTCAATGGAAAGCTGCAAACCCACCGCTCGCCCCTTNANGGGGCT
TACACCATGGCCTACCCATATGATGTTCCAGATTACGCTTCACTCGACGCGGATCCCGTCGAATTCACGC
GTGGTACCTCTAGAGTCGACCCATCAACAAGTTTGTACAAAAAAGCAGGCTCCTGGGGACAGACTCCTAT
TAAGCAGAATACTGCCTGGGATACAGAAACATCACCTAGAGGGGAACGAAAGACTGACAATGGGACAGAG
GCCTGGGGAAGCTCTGCAACACAGACTTTTAACTCAGGGGCATGTATAGATAAGACTAGCCCTAATGGTA
ATGATACCTCATCTGTATCAGGGTGGGGCGATCCCAAACCTGCTCTGAGGTGGGGAGATTCCAAAGGCTC
AAACTGCCAGGGGGGGTGGGAAGATGATTCTGCTGCTACAGGAATGGTCAAGAGCAATCAGTGGGGGAAT
TGCAAAGAGGAGAAGGCTGCATGGAATGACTCGCAAAAGAATAAACAGGGATGGGGTGATGGACAAAAAT
CAAGCCAAGGGTGGTCTGTTTCTGCCAGTGATAACTGGGGAGAAACTTCAAGGAATAACCATTGGGGTGA
GGCCAATAAGAAATCCAGCTCAGGAGGTAGTGACAGTGACAGGTCCGTTTCCGGTTGGAACGAACTTGGT
AAAACTAGTTCTTTCACTTGGGGAAACAACATAAATCCAAATAATTCATCAGGATGGGATGAATCTTCTA
AACCTACTCCTTCCCAGGGATGGGGAGACCCTCCAAAGTCTAATCAGTCTCTAGGTTGGGGAGATTCGTC
